>Addgene plasmid #152861 | pGBW-m4133534 | addgene full sequence | sequence record 300244 | Addgene NGS Result
CGTTACATAACTTACGGTAAATGGCCCGCCTGGCTGACCGCCCAACGACCCCCGCCCATTGACGTCAATA
ATGACGTATGTTCCCATAGTAACGCCAATAGGGACTTTCCATTGACGTCAATGGGTGGAGTATTTACGGT
AAACTGCCCACTTGGCAGTACATCAAGTGTATCATATGCCAAGTACGCCCCCTATTGACGTCAATGACGG
TAAATGGCCCGCCTGGCATTATGCCCAGTACATGACCTTATGGGACTTTCCTACTTGGCAGTACATCTAC
GTATTAGTCATCGCTATTACCATGCTGATGCGGTTTTGGCAGTACATCAATGGGCGTGGATAGCGGTTTG
ACTCACGGGGATTTCCAAGTCTCCACCCCATTGACGTCAATGGGAGTTTGTTTTGGCACCAAAATCAACG
GGACTTTCCAAAATGTCGTAACAACTCCGCCCCATTGACGCAAATGGGCGGTAGGCGTGTACGGTGGGAG
GTCTATATAAGCAGAGCTGGTTTAGTGAACCGTCAGATCAGATCTTTGTCGATCCTACCATCCACTCGAC
ACACCCGCCAGCGGCCGCCACCATGGGCTATATAAACGTTTTCGCTTTTCCGTTTACGATATATAGTCTA
CTCTTGTGCAGAATGAATTCTCGTAACTACATAGCACAAGTAGATGTAGTTAACTTTAATCTCACAGAAA
ACCTTTACTTTCAGTCGGGACGGCGAATCCCGGGGCTGATAAATCCCTGGAAAAGGAGATGGAAGAAGAA
CTTTATTGCAGTGTCTGCGGCTAACCGGTTCAAAAAGATCAGTTCAAGCGGCGCCCTAGATTACGACATT
CCTACGACCGCCTCCGAGAATCTCTATTTCCAGGGTGAATTTGGCTTGGCACAACATGACGAGGCCGTCG
ATAACAAGTTTAATAAAGAACAGCAGAACGCTTTCTATGAGATCCTTCACTTACCAAATCTGAACGAAGA
GCAACGCAACGCTTTCATTCAGAGCCTGAAAGACGATCCCTCGCAGTCTGCAAATCTCCTGGCCGAAGCC
AAGAAGCTGAATGACGCACAGGCTCCAAAAGTTGATAACAAGTTTAACAAGGAGCAGCAGAATGCTTTCT
ACGAGATATTGCACCTTCCTAATCTGAATGAGGAACAAAGAAATGCATTTATCCAGTCCCTAAAAGACGA
TCCATCACAGAGTGCCAACCTGCTTGCGGAAGCCAAAAAGCTCAATGATGCCCAGGCCCCGAAAGTAGAC
GCGAACCATCAATAAGCTAGCTTGACTGACTGAGATACAGCGTACCTTCAGCTCACAGACATGATAAGAT
ACATTGATGAGTTTGGACAAACCACAACTAGAATGCAGTGAAAAAAATGCTTTATTTGTGAAATTTGTGA
TGCTATTGCTTTATTTGTAACCATTATAAGCTGCAATAAACAAGTTAACAACAACAATTGCATTCATTTT
ATGTTTCAGGTTCAGGGGGAGGTGTGGGAGGTTTTTTAAAGCAAGTAAAACCTCTACAAATGTGGTATTG
GCCCATCTCTATCGGTATCGTAGCATAACCCCTTGGGGCCTCTAAACGGGTCTTGAGGGGTTTTTTGTGC
CCCTCGGGCCGGATTGCTATCTACCGGCATTGGCGCAGAAAAAAATGCCTGATGCGACGCTGCGCGTCTT
ATACTCCCACATATGCCAGATTCAGCAACGGATACGGCTTCCCCAACTTGCCCACTTCCATACGTGTCCT
CCTTACCAGAAATTTATCCTTAAGGTCGTCAGCTATCCTGCAGGCGATCTCTCGATTTCGATCAAGACAT
TCCTTTAATGGTCTTTTCTGGACACCACTAGGGGTCAGAAGTAGTTCATCAAACTTTCTTCCCTCCCTAA
TCTCATTGGTTACCTTGGGCTATCGAAACTTAATTAACCAGTCAAGTCAGCTACTTGGCGAGATCGACTT
GTCTGGGTTTCGACTACGCTCAGAATTGCGTCAGTCAAGTTCGATCTGGTCCTTGCTATTGCACCCGTTC
TCCGATTACGAGTTTCATTTAAATCATGTGAGCAAAAGGCCAGCAAAAGGCCAGGAACCGTAAAAAGGCC
GCGTTGCTGGCGTTTTTCCATAGGCTCCGCCCCCCTGACGAGCATCACAAAAATCGACGCTCAAGTCAGA
GGTGGCGAAACCCGACAGGACTATAAAGATACCAGGCGTTTCCCCCTGGAAGCTCCCTCGTGCGCTCTCC
TGTTCCGACCCTGCCGCTTACCGGATACCTGTCCGCCTTTCTCCCTTCGGGAAGCGTGGCGCTTTCTCAT
AGCTCACGCTGTAGGTATCTCAGTTCGGTGTAGGTCGTTCGCTCCAAGCTGGGCTGTGTGCACGAACCCC
CCGTTCAGCCCGACCGCTGCGCCTTATCCGGTAACTATCGTCTTGAGTCCAACCCGGTAAGACACGACTT
ATCGCCACTGGCAGCAGCCACTGGTAACAGGATTAGCAGAGCGAGGTATGTAGGCGGTGCTACAGAGTTC
TTGAAGTGGTGGCCTAACTACGGCTACACTAGAAGAACAGTATTTGGTATCTGCGCTCTGCTGAAGCCAG
TTACCTTCGGAAAAAGAGTTGGTAGCTCTTGATCCGGCAAACAAACCACCGCTGGTAGCGGTGGTTTTTT
TGTTTGCAAGCAGCAGATTACGCGCAGAAAAAAAGGATCTCAAGAAGATCCTTTGATCTTTTCTACGGGG
TCTGACGCTCAGTGGAACGAAAACTCACGTTAAGGGATTTTGGTCATGAGATTATCAAAAAGGATCTTCA
CCTAGATCCTTTTAAATTAAAAATGAAGTTTTAAATCAATCTAAAGTATATATGAGTAAACTTGGTCTGA
CAGTTACCAATGCTTAATCAGTGAGGCACCTATCTCAGCGATCTGTCTATTTCGTTCATCCATAGTTGCA
TTTAAATTTCCGAACTCTCCAAGGCCCTCGTCGGAAAATCTTCAAACCTTTCGTCCGATCCATCTTGCAG
GCTACCTCTCGAACGAACTATCGCAAGTCTCTTGGCCGGCCTTGCGCCTTGGCTATTGCTTGGCAGCGCC
TATCGCCAGGTATTACTCCAATCCCGAATATCCGAGATCGGGATCACCCGAGAGAAGTTCAACCTACATC
CTCAATCCCGATCTATCCGAGATCCGAGGAATATCGAAATCGGGGCGCGCCTGGCCTCCGCGCCGGGTTT
TGGCGCCTCCCGCGGGCGCCCCCCTCGTCACGGCGAGCGCTGCCACGTCAGACGAAGGGCGCAGGAGCGT
CCTGATCCTTCCGCCCGGACGCTCAGGACAGCGGCCCGCTGCTCATAAGACTCGGCCTTAGAACCCCAGT
ATCAGCAGAAGGACATTTTAGGACGGGACTTGGGTGACTCTAGGGCACTGGTTTTCTTTCCAGAGAGCGG
AACAGGCGAGGAAAAGTAGTCCCTTCTCGGCGATTCTGCGGAGGGATCTCCGTGGGGCGGTGAACGCCGA
TGATTATATAAGGACGCGCCGGGTGTGGCACAGCTAGTTCCGTCGCAGCCGGGATTTGGGTCGCGGTTCT
TGTTTGTGGATCGCTGTGATCGTCACTTGGTGAGTAGCGGGCTGCTGGGCTGGCCGGGGCTTTCGTGGCC
GCCGGGCCGCTCGGTGGGACGGAAGCGTGTGGAGAGACCGCCAAGGGCTGTAGTCTGGGTCCGCGAGCAA
GGTTGCCCTGAACTGGGGGTTGGGGGGAGCGCAGCAAAATGGCGGCTGTTCCCGAGTCTTGAATGGAAGA
CGCTTGTGAGGCGGGCTGTGAGGTCGTTGAAACAAGGTGGGGGGCATGGTGGGCGGCAAGAACCCAAGGT
CTTGAGCCCTTCGCTAATGCGGGAAAGCTCTTATTCGGGTGAGATGGGCTGGGCACCATCTGGGGACCCT
GACGTGAAGTTTGTCACTGACTGGAGAACTCGGTTTGTCGTCTGTTGCGGGGGCGGCAGTTATGGCGGTG
CCGTTGGGCAGTGCACCCGTACCTTTGGGAGCGCGCGCCCTCGTCGTGTCGTGACGTCACCCGTTCTGTT
GGCTTATAATGCAGGGTGGGGCCACCTGCCGGTAGGTGTGCGGTAGGCTTTTCTCCGTCGCAGGACGCAG
GGTTCGGGCCTAGGGTAGGCTCTCCTGAATCGACAGGCGCCGGACCTCTGGTGAGGGGAGGGATAAGTGA
GGCGTCAGTTTCTTTGGTCGGTTTTATGTACCTATCTTCTTAAGTAGCTGAAGCTCCGGTTTTGAACTAT
GCGCTCGGGGTTGGCGAGTGTGTTTTGTGAAGTTTTTTAGGCACCTTTTGAAATGTAATCATTTGGGTCA
ATATGTAATTTTCAGTGTTAGACTTGTAAATTGTCCGCTAAATTCTGGCCGTTTTTGGCTTTTTTGTTAG
ACAACATGACCGAGTACAAGCCCACGGTGCGCCTCGCCACCCGCGACGACGTCCCCAGGGCCGTACGCAC
CCTCGCCGCCGCGTTCGCCGACTACCCCGCCACGCGCCACACCGTCGATCCGGACCGCCACATCGAGCGG
GTCACCGAGCTGCAAGAACTCTTCCTCACGCGCGTCGGGCTCGACATCGGCAAGGTGTGGGTCGCGGACG
ACGGCGCCGCGGTGGCGGTCTGGACCACGCCGGAGAGCGTCGAAGCGGGGGCGGTGTTCGCCGAGATCGG
CCCGCGCATGGCCGAGTTGAGCGGTTCCCGGCTGGCCGCGCAGCAACAGATGGAGGGCCTCCTGGCGCCG
CACCGGCCCAAGGAGCCCGCGTGGTTCCTGGCCACCGTCGGCGTCTCGCCCGACCACCAGGGCAAGGGTC
TGGGCAGCGCCGTCGTGCTCCCCGGAGTGGAGGCCGCCGAGCGCGCCGGGGTGCCCGCCTTCCTGGAGAC
CTCCGCGCCCCGCAACCTCCCCTTCTACGAGCGGCTCGGCTTCACCGTCACCGCCGACGTCGAGGTGCCC
GAAGGACCGCGCACCTGGTGCATGACCCGCAAGCCCGGTGCCTAGGCTAGTATGTAAGCCTAGTCTTAGA
TAATAAAATCGCTATCCATCGAAGATGGATGTGTGTTGGTTTTTTGTGTGTGTAACGCTAGGCGCGCCTG
GTGTACCGAGAACGATCCTCTCAGTGCGAGTCTCGACGATCCATATCGTTGCTTGGCAGTCAGCCAGTCG
GAATCCAGCTTGGGACCCAGGAAGTCCAATCGTCAGATATTGTACTCAAGCCTGGTCACGGCAGCGTACC
GATCTGTTTAAACCTAGATATTGATAGTCTGATCGGTCAACGTATAATCGAGTCCTAGCTTTTGCAAACA
TCTATCAAGAGACAGGATCAGCAGGAGGCTTTCGCATGAGTATTCAACATTTCCGTGTCGCCCTTATTCC
CTTTTTTGCGGCATTTTGCCTTCCTGTTTTTGCTCACCCAGAAACGCTGGTGAAAGTAAAAGATGCTGAA
GATCAGTTGGGTGCGCGAGTGGGTTACATCGAACTGGATCTCAACAGCGGTAAGATCCTTGAGAGTTTTC
GCCCCGAAGAACGCTTTCCAATGATGAGCACTTTTAAAGTTCTGCTATGTGGCGCGGTATTATCCCGTAT
TGACGCCGGGCAAGAGCAACTCGGTCGCCGCATACACTATTCTCAGAATGACTTGGTTGAGTATTCACCA
GTCACAGAAAAGCATCTTACGGATGGCATGACAGTAAGAGAATTATGCAGTGCTGCCATAACCATGAGTG
ATAACACTGCGGCCAACTTACTTCTGACAACGATTGGAGGACCGAAGGAGCTAACCGCTTTTTTGCACAA
CATGGGGGATCATGTAACTCGCCTTGATCGTTGGGAACCGGAGCTGAATGAAGCCATACCAAACGACGAG
CGTGACACCACGATGCCTGTAGCAATGGCAACAACCTTGCGTAAACTATTAACTGGCGAACTACTTACTC
TAGCTTCCCGGCAACAGTTGATAGACTGGATGGAGGCGGATAAAGTTGCAGGACCACTTCTGCGCTCGGC
CCTTCCGGCTGGCTGGTTTATTGCTGATAAATCTGGAGCCGGTGAGCGTGGGTCTCGCGGTATCATTGCA
GCACTGGGGCCAGATGGTAAGCCCTCCCGTATCGTAGTTATCTACACGACGGGGAGTCAGGCAACTATGG
ATGAACGAAATAGACAGATCGCTGAGATAGGTGCCTCACTGATTAAGCATTGGTAACCGATTCTAGGTGC
ATTGGCGCAGAAAAAAATGCCTGATGCGACGCTGCGCGTCTTATACTCCCACATATGCCAGATTCAGCAA
CGGATACGGCTTCCCCAACTTGCCCACTTCCATACGTGTCCTCCTTACCAGAAATTTATCCTTAAGATCC
CGAATCGTTTAAACTCGACTCTGGCTCTATCGAATCTCCGTCGTTTCGAGCTTACGCGAACAGCCGTGGC
GCTCATTTGCTCGTCGGGCATCGAATCTCGTCAGCTATCGTCAGCTTACCTTTTTGGCAGCGATCGCGGC
TCCCGACATCTTGGACCATTAGCTCCACAGGTATCTTCTTCCCTCTAGTGGTCATAACAGCAGCTTCAGC
TACCTCTCAATTCAAAAAACCCCTCAAGACCCGTTTAGAGGCCCCAAGGGGTTATGCTATCAATCGTTGC
GTTACACACACAAAAAACCAACACACATCCATCTTCGATGGATAGCGATTTTATTATCTAACTGCTGATC
GAGTGTAGCCAGATCTAGTAATCAATTACGGGGTCATTAGTTCATAGCCCATATATGGAGTTCCG
Features (pLannotate 1.2.2; 22 found; start..end, strand, type, name):
      1..304     +  enhancer       CMV enhancer: human cytomegalovirus immediate early enhancer
    377..394     -  promoter       CMV promoter (fragment): human cytomegalovirus (CMV) immediate early promoter
    457..508     +  promoter       CMVd2 promoter: truncated human cytomegalovirus (CMV) immediate early promoter that yields moderately reduced expression relative to the full-length promoter
    627..686     +  ncRNA          Corona pk3: Accession: RF00165 - Coronavirus 3' UTR pseudoknot
    751..828     +  CDS            MYLK2 (fragment): MYLK2_HUMAN - Experimental evidence at protein level: Swiss-Prot protein existence level 1. Implicated in the level of global muscle contraction and cardiac function. Phosphorylates a specific serine in the N-terminus of a myosin light chain. From Homo sapiens (Human).
    910..1260    +  CDS            spa (fragment): SPA_STAAU - Experimental evidence at protein level: Swiss-Prot protein existence level 1. Plays a role in the inhibition of the host innate and adaptive immune responses. Possesses five immunoglobulin-binding domains that capture both the fragment crystallizable region (Fc region) and the Fab region (part of Ig that identifies antigen) of immunoglobulins (By similarity). In turn, Staphylococcus aureus is protected from phagocytic killing via inhibition of Ig Fc region. In addition, the host elicited B-cell response is prevented due to a decrease of antibody-secreting cell proliferation that en
   1325..1446    -  polyA_signal   SV40 poly(A) signal: SV40 polyadenylation signal
   1469..1538    -  CDS            large T antigen (fragment): large T antigen from SV40 (simian virus 40)
   1561..1607    +  terminator     T7 terminator: transcription terminator for bacteriophage T7 RNA polymerase
   1637..1773    +  terminator     rrnG terminator: transcription terminator from the E. coli ribosomal RNA rrnG operon (Albrechtsen et al., 1991)
   1818..1889    +  misc_feature   3' β-globin insulator: insulator downstream of the human β-globin locus (Farrell et al., 2002)
   2115..2703    -  rep_origin     ori: high-copy-number ColE1/pMB1/pBR322/pUC origin of replication
   2875..2939    -  CDS            bla(M) (fragment): β-lactamase lacking the signal sequence; bla(M); allows cytosolic expression of β-lactamase
   3203..4412    +  promoter       UbC promoter: human ubiquitin C promoter
   4416..5013    +  CDS            PuroR (fragment): puromycin N-acetyltransferase; pac from Streptomyces; confers resistance to puromycin
   5042..5090    +  polyA_signal   poly(A) signal: synthetic polyadenylation signal
   5356..6216    +  CDS            AmpR: β-lactamase; bla; confers resistance to ampicillin, carbenicillin, and related antibiotics
   6229..6365    +  terminator     rrnG terminator: transcription terminator from the E. coli ribosomal RNA rrnG operon (Albrechtsen et al., 1991)
   6517..6588    +  misc_feature   5' β-globin insulator: insulator upstream of the human β-globin locus (Farrell et al., 2002)
   6593..6639    -  terminator     T7 terminator: transcription terminator for bacteriophage T7 RNA polymerase
   6657..6705    -  polyA_signal   poly(A) signal: synthetic polyadenylation signal
   6736..6785    +  enhancer       CMV enhancer (fragment): human cytomegalovirus immediate early enhancer
