[The description below was written by a language model from this plasmid's Addgene catalogue record and pLannotate feature annotations shown in this document.]
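Description:
pGBW-m4133534 is a mammalian expression plasmid built on the pTwist_CMV_Puro_6 backbone for producing the wild-type ORF10 protein of SARS-CoV-2. It is maintained in E. coli as a high-copy plasmid through a ColE1/pUC-type origin and selected with ampicillin via a full-length β-lactamase gene. For selection in mammalian cells it carries a separate cassette in which the human ubiquitin C promoter drives puromycin N-acetyltransferase, followed by a synthetic polyadenylation signal. Bacterial rrnG and T7 terminators, additional synthetic poly(A) signals and short β-globin insulator elements flank the functional units, presumably to limit transcriptional read-through and interference between cassettes.

The expression unit consists of the CMV immediate early enhancer and promoter, the small ORF10 insert (about 110 bp), and an SV40 polyadenylation signal. The automated annotation does not label ORF10 itself. Instead it marks a coronavirus 3' UTR pseudoknot match in the position where the insert would be expected, which may reflect the location of ORF10 near the 3' end of the viral genome. According to the catalogue entry, the protein is fused at its C terminus to a backbone-encoded TEV-cleavable TAP tag. This fits the downstream annotated fragments of myosin light chain kinase 2, likely a calmodulin-binding peptide, and Staphylococcus aureus protein A, whose domains bind immunoglobulin. These are the two classic tandem affinity purification modules, although the TEV site is not annotated separately.

The record states only mammalian expression as the purpose. The tag arrangement would suit affinity purification of ORF10 and associated host proteins, with puromycin allowing enrichment of transfected cells.
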