Addgene plasmid #152861: pGBW-m4133534
Purpose: Mammalian expression plasmid for SARS-CoV-2 ORF10 protein
Depositing lab: Ginkgo Bioworks & Benjie Chen. Depositing organization: Ginkgo Bioworks.
Backbone
  Vector backbone: pTwist_CMV_Puro_6
  Backbone size w/o insert (bp): 6080
  Vector type: Mammalian Expression
  Selectable markers: Puromycin
Growth in bacteria
  Bacterial resistance: Ampicillin, 100 μg/mL
  Growth temperature: 37°C
  Growth strain: DH5alpha
  Copy number: High Copy
Gene/Insert
  Gene/Insert name: SARS-CoV-2 ORF10 protein
  Species: Severe acute respiratory syndrome coronavirus 2
  Insert size (bp): 110
  Mutation: wt
  Entrez Gene: ORF10 (a.k.a. GU280_gp11)
  Promoter: CMV
  Tag / fusion protein: Cleavable TEV;TapTag (C terminal on backbone)
  Cloning method: Unknown
Resource information
  A portion of this plasmid was derived from a plasmid made by: GinkgoBioworks
Depositor comments: NCBI reference sequence: YP_009725255.1
How to cite: pGBW-m4133534 was a gift from Ginkgo Bioworks & Benjie Chen (Addgene plasmid # 152861 ; http://n2t.net/addgene:152861 ; RRID:Addgene_152861)
